>Addgene plasmid #178573 | pcDNA3.1-CMV-CIBN-mCherry-VAMP2 | addgene full sequence | sequence record 360439 | Addgene NGS Result
TAGTTATTAATAGTAATCAATTACGGGGTCATTAGTTCATAGCCCATATATGGAGTTCCGCGTTACATAA
CTTACGGTAAATGGCCCGCCTGGCTGACCGCCCAACGACCCCCGCCCATTGACGTCAATAATGACGTATG
TTCCCATAGTAACGCCAATAGGGACTTTCCATTGACGTCAATGGGTGGAGTATTTACGGTAAACTGCCCA
CTTGGCAGTACATCAAGTGTATCATATGCCAAGTACGCCCCCTATTGACGTCAATGACGGTAAATGGCCC
GCCTGGCATTATGCCCAGTACATGACCTTATGGGACTTTCCTACTTGGCAGTACATCTACGTATTAGTCA
TCGCTATTACCATGGTGATGCGGTTTTGGCAGTACATCAATGGGCGTGGATAGCGGTTTGACTCACGGGG
ATTTCCAAGTCTCCACCCCATTGACGTCAATGGGAGTTTGTTTTGGCACCAAAATCAACGGGACTTTCCA
AAATGTCGTAACAACTCCGCCCCATTGACGCAAATGGGCGGTAGGCGTGTACGGTGGGAGGTCTATATAA
GCAGAGCTGGTTTAGTGAACCGTCAGATCCGCTAGCGCCACCATGAATGGAGCTATAGGAGGTGACCTTT
TGCTCAATTTTCCTGACATGTCGGTCCTAGAGCGCCAAAGGGCTCACCTCAAGTACCTCAATCCCACCTT
TGATTCTCCTCTCGCCGGCTTCTTTGCCGATTCTTCAATGATTACCGGCGGCGAGATGGACAGCTATCTT
TCGACTGCCGGTTTGAATCTTCCGATGATGTACGGTGAGACGACGGTGGAAGGTGATTCAAGACTCTCAA
TTTCGCCGGAAACGACGCTTGGGACTGGAAATTTCAAGGCAGCGAAGTTTGATACAGAGACTAAGGATTG
TAATGAGGCGGCGAAGAAGATGACGATGAACAGAGATGACCTAGTAGAAGAAGGAGAAGAAGAGAAGTCG
AAAATAACAGAGCAAAACAATGGGAGCACAAAAAGCATCAAGAAGATGAAACACAAAGCCAAGAAAGAAG
AGAACAATTTCTCTAATGATTCATCTAAAGTGACGAAGGAATTGGAGAAAACGGATTATATTCATGTACC
GGTCGCCACCATGGTGAGCAAGGGCGAGGAGGATAACATGGCCATCATCAAGGAGTTCATGCGCTTCAAG
GTGCACATGGAGGGCTCCGTGAACGGCCACGAGTTCGAGATCGAGGGCGAGGGCGAGGGCCGCCCCTACG
AGGGCACCCAGACCGCCAAGCTGAAGGTGACCAAGGGTGGCCCCCTGCCCTTCGCCTGGGACATCCTGTC
CCCTCAGTTCATGTACGGCTCCAAGGCCTACGTGAAGCACCCCGCCGACATCCCCGACTACTTGAAGCTG
TCCTTCCCCGAGGGCTTCAAGTGGGAGCGCGTGATGAACTTCGAGGACGGCGGCGTGGTGACCGTGACCC
AGGACTCCTCCCTGCAGGACGGCGAGTTCATCTACAAGGTGAAGCTGCGCGGCACCAACTTCCCCTCCGA
CGGCCCCGTAATGCAGAAGAAGACCATGGGCTGGGAGGCCTCCTCCGAGCGGATGTACCCCGAGGACGGC
GCCCTGAAGGGCGAGATCAAGCAGAGGCTGAAGCTGAAGGACGGCGGCCACTACGACGCTGAGGTCAAGA
CCACCTACAAGGCCAAGAAGCCCGTGCAGCTGCCCGGCGCCTACAACGTCAACATCAAGTTGGACATCAC
CTCCCACAACGAGGACTACACCATCGTGGAACAGTACGAACGCGCCGAGGGCCGCCACTCCACCGGCGGC
ATGGACGAGCTGTACAAGGGCAGTGGTTCCGGACTCAGATCTCGAGCTATGTCGGCTACCGCTGCCACCG
TCCCGCCTGCCGCCCCGGCCGGCGAGGGTGGCCCCCCTGCACCTCCTCCAAACCTTACTAGTAACAGGAG
ACTGCAGCAGACCCAGGCCCAGGTGGATGAGGTGGTGGACATCATGAGGGTGAATGTGGACAAGGTCCTG
GAGCGGGACCAGAAGTTGTCGGAGCTGGATGACCGTGCAGATGCCCTCCAGGCAGGGGCCTCCCAGTTTG
AAACAAGTGCAGCCAAGCTCAAGCGCAAATACTGGTGGAAAAACCTCAAGATGATGATCATCTTGGGAGT
GATCTGCGCCATCATCCTCATCATCATCATAGTTTACTTCAGCTCTTAAGAATTCTGCAGTCGACGGTAC
CGCGGGCCCGGGATCCACCGGATCTAGATAACTGATCATAATCAGCCATACCACATTTGTAGAGGTTTTA
CTTGCTTTAAAAAACCTCCCACACCTCCCCCTGAACCTGAAACATAAAATGAATGCAATTGTTGTTGTTA
ACTTGTTTATTGCAGCTTATAATGGTTACAAATAAAGCAATAGCATCACAAATTTCACAAATAAAGCATT
TTTTTCACTGCATTCTAGTTGTGGTTTGTCCAAACTCATCAATGTATCTTAACGCGTAAATTGTAAGCGT
TAATATTTTGTTAAAATTCGCGTTAAATTTTTGTTAAATCAGCTCATTTTTTAACCAATAGGCCGAAATC
GGCAAAATCCCTTATAAATCAAAAGAATAGACCGAGATAGGGT
[37 nt withheld, positions 2634-2670]
AAAGAACGTGGACTCCAACGTCAAAGG
[49 nt withheld, positions 2698-2746]
T
[91 nt withheld, positions 2748-2838]
G
[124 nt withheld, positions 2840-2963]
CAGGTGGCACTTTTCGGGGAAATGTGCGCGGAACCCCTATTTGTTTATTTTTCTAAATACATTCAAATAT
GTATCCGCTCATGAGACAATAACCCTGATAAATGCTTCAATAATATTGAAAAAGGAAGAGTCCTGAGGCG
GAAAGAACCAGCTGTGGAATGTGTGTCAGTTAGGGTGTGGAAAGTCCCCAGGCTCCCCAGCAGGCAGAAG
TATGCAAAGCATGCATCTCAATTAGTCAGCAACCAGGTGTGGAAAGTCCCCAGGCTCCCCAGCAGGCAGA
AGTATGCAAAGCATGCATCTCAATTAGTCAGCAACCATAGTCCCGCCCCTAACTCCGCCCATCCCGCCCC
TAACTCCGCCCAGTTCCGCCCATTCTCCGCCCCATGGCTGACTAATTTTTTTTATTTATGCAGAGGCCGA
GGCCGCCTCGGCCTCTGAGCTATTCCAGAAGTAGTGAGGAGGCTTTTTTGGAGGCCTAGGCTTTTGCAAA
GATCGATCAAGAGACAGGATGAGGATCGTTTCGCATGATTGAACAAGATGGATTGCACGCAGGTTCTCCG
GCCGCTTGGGTGGAGAGGCTATTCGGCTATGACTGGGCACAACAGACAATCGGCTGCTCTGATGCCGCCG
TGTTCCGGCTGTCAGCGCAGGGGCGCCCGGTTCTTTTTGTCAAGACCGACCTGTCCGGTGCCCTGAATGA
ACTGCAAGACGAGGCAGCGCGGCTATCGTGGCTGGCCACGACGGGCGTTCCTTGCGCAGCTGTGCTCGAC
GTTGTCACTGAAGCGGGAAGGGACTGGCTGCTATTGGGCGAAGTGCCGGGGCAGGATCTCCTGTCATCTC
ACCTTGCTCCTGCCGAGAAAGTATCCATCATGGCTGATGCAATGCGGCGGCTGCATACGCTTGATCCGGC
TACCTGCCCATTCGACCACCAAGCGAAACATCGCATCGAGCGAGCACGTACTCGGATGGAAGCCGGTCTT
GTCGATCAGGATGATCTGGACGAAGAGCATCAGGGGCTCGCGCCAGCCGAACTGTTCGCCAGGCTCAAGG
CGAGCATGCCCGACGGCGAGGATCTCGTCGTGACCCATGGCGATGCCTGCTTGCCGAATATCATGGTGGA
AAATGGCCGCTTTTCTGGATTCATCGACTGTGGCCGGCTGGGTGTGGCGGACCGCTATCAGGACATAGCG
TTGGCTACCCGTGATATTGCTGAAGAGCTTGGCGGCGAATGGGCTGACCGCTTCCTCGTGCTTTACGGTA
TCGCCGCTCCCGATTCGCAGCGCATCGCCTTCTATCGCCTTCTTGACGAGTTCTTCTGAGCGGGACTCTG
GGGTTCGAAATGACCGACCAAGCGACGCCCAACCTGCCATCACGAGATTTCGATTCCACCGCCGCCTTCT
ATGAAAGGTTGGGCTTCGGAATCGTTTTCCGGGACGCCGGCTGGATGATCCTCCAGCGCGGGGATCTCAT
GCTGGAGTTCTTCGCCCACCCTAGGGGGAGGCTAACTGAAACACGGAAGGAGACAATACCGGAAGGAACC
CGCGCTATGACGGCAATAAAAAGACAGAATAAAACGCACGGTGTTGGGTCGTTTGTTCATAAACGCGGGG
TTCGGTCCCAGGGCTGGCACTCTGTCGATACCCCACCGAGACCCCATTGGGGCCAATACGCCCGCGTTTC
TTCCTTTTCCCCACCCCACCCCCCAAGTTCGGGTGAAGGCCCAGGGCTCGCAGCCAACGTCGGGGCGGCA
GGCCCTGCCATAGCCTCAGGTTACTCATATATACTTTAGATTGATTTAAAACTTCATTTTTAATTTAAAA
GGATCTAGGTGAAGATCCTTTTTGATAATCTCATGACCAAAATCCCTTAACGTGAGTTTTCGTTCCACTG
AGCGTCAGACCCCGTAGAAAAGATCAAAGGATCTTCTTGAGATCCTTTTTTTCTGCGCGTAATCTGCTGC
TTGCAAACAAAAAAACCACCGCTACCAGCGGTGGTTTGTTTGCCGGATCAAGAGCTACCAACTCTTTTTC
CGAAGGTAACTGGCTTCAGCAGAGCGCAGATACCAAATACTGTTCTTCTAGTGTAGCCGTAGTTAGGCCA
CCACTTCAAGAACTCTGTAGCACCGCCTACATACCTCGCTCTGCTAATCCTGTTACCAGTGGCTGCTGCC
AGTGGCGATAAGTCGTGTCTTACCGGGTTGGACTCAAGACGATAGTTACCGGATAAGGCGCAGCGGTCGG
GCTGAACGGGGGGTTCGTGCACACAGCCCAGCTTGGAGCGAACGACCTACACCGAACTGAGATACCTACA
GCGTGAGCTATGAGAAAGCGCCACGCTTCCCGAAGGGAGAAAGGCGGACAGGTATCCGGTAAGCGGCAGG
GTCGGAACAGGAGAGCGCACGAGGGAGCTTCCAGGGGGAAACGCCTGGTATCTTTATAGTCCTGTCGGGT
TTCGCCACCTCTGACTTGAGCGTCGATTTTTGTGATGCTCGTCAGGGGGGCGGAGCCTATGGAAAAACGC
CAGCAACGCGGCCTTTTTACGGTTCCTGGCCTTTTGCTGGCCTTTTGCTCACATGTTCTTTCCTGCGTTA
TCCCCTGATTCTGTGGATAACCGTATTACCGCCATGCAT
Features (pLannotate 1.2.2; 17 found; start..end, strand, type, name):
     61..364     +  enhancer       CMV enhancer: human cytomegalovirus immediate early enhancer
    365..568     +  promoter       CMV promoter: human cytomegalovirus (CMV) immediate early promoter
    603..1112    +  CDS            CIBN: N-terminal portion of the CIB1 transcription factor from Arabidopsis thaliana binds to CRY2 (cryptochrome 2) that has absorbed blue light (Kennedy et al., 2010)
   1131..1838    +  CDS            mCherry: mCherry is a basic (constitutively fluorescent) red fluorescent protein published in 2004, derived from Discosoma sp.. It is reported to be a very rapidly-maturing monomer with low acid sensitivity.
   1848..1868    +  misc_feature   MCS (fragment): multiple cloning site
   1869..2216    +  CDS            VAMP2: VAMP2_BOVIN - Also known as SYB2. Experimental evidence at protein level: Swiss-Prot protein existence level 1. Involved in the targeting and/or fusion of transport vesicles to their target membrane (By similarity). Major SNARE protein of synaptic vesicles which mediates fusion of synaptic vesicles to release neurotransmitters. Essential for fast vesicular exocytosis and activity-dependent neurotransmitter release as well as fast endocytosis that mediates rapid reuse of synaptic vesicles (By similarity). Modulates the gating characteristics of the delayed rectifier voltage- dependent potassium
   2220..2256    +  misc_feature   MCS (fragment): multiple cloning site
   2273..2357    +  CDS            large T antigen (fragment): large T antigen from SV40 (simian virus 40)
   2380..2501    +  polyA_signal   SV40 poly(A) signal: SV40 polyadenylation signal
   2535..2963    -  rep_origin     f1 ori (sequence partly withheld): f1 bacteriophage origin of replication; arrow indicates direction of (+) strand synthesis
   2990..3094    +  promoter       AmpR promoter: bla
   3096..3453    +  promoter       SV40 promoter: SV40 enhancer and early promoter
   3488..4282    +  CDS            NeoR/KanR: aminoglycoside phosphotransferase from Tn5; aph(3')-II (or nptII); confers resistance to neomycin, kanamycin, and G418 (Geneticin®)
   4303..4455    +  CDS            ble (fragment): BLE_KLEPN - Experimental evidence at protein level: Swiss-Prot protein existence level 1. Binding protein with a strong affinity to the bleomycin family of antibiotics. Binds to CL990; an antimitotic-antibiotic compound. From Klebsiella pneumoniae.
   4514..4561    +  polyA_signal   HSV TK poly(A) signal: herpes simplex virus thymidine kinase polyadenylation signal (Cole and Stacy, 1985)
   4652..4668    -  polyA_signal   bGH poly(A) signal (fragment): bovine growth hormone polyadenylation signal
   4890..5478    +  rep_origin     ori: high-copy-number ColE1/pMB1/pBR322/pUC origin of replication
