[The description below was written by a language model from this plasmid's Addgene catalogue record and pLannotate feature annotations shown in this document.]
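Description:
pcDNA3.1-CMV-CIBN-mCherry-VAMP2 is a 5.6 kb mammalian expression plasmid encoding the vesicle-anchored half of Opto-vTrap, an optogenetic system for reversibly inhibiting vesicular release. The catalogue lists pcDNA3.1 as the backbone. However, the annotated layout more closely resembles a Clontech-style C1/N1 fluorescent-protein vector: an SV40 poly(A) signal after the insert, an f1 ori, and a dual bacterial/SV40 promoter driving NeoR/KanR with an HSV TK poly(A) signal. This fits the recorded kanamycin selection. The plasmid replicates in E. coli from a high-copy ColE1/pUC-type origin. The Tn5 aminoglycoside phosphotransferase gene gives kanamycin resistance in bacteria through the bla promoter, and its SV40 early promoter would allow G418 selection in mammalian cells. The short ble, large T antigen and bGH poly(A) annotations are fragments and probably not functional units.

The payload is a single fusion open reading frame of about 1.6 kb, driven by the human CMV immediate-early enhancer and promoter. It consists of CIBN, the N-terminal portion of Arabidopsis CIB1, followed by the red fluorescent protein mCherry, a short linker derived from the multiple cloning site, and VAMP2 (synaptobrevin-2). The annotation's best match for VAMP2 is the bovine protein, but the record does not state the source species. VAMP2 is the major vesicular SNARE protein, so it should tether the fusion to secretory and synaptic vesicles, while mCherry allows its localisation to be visualised. CIBN binds cryptochrome 2 (CRY2) that has absorbed blue light, so illumination recruits a CRY2-bearing partner to the vesicles. That partner is supplied on a separate construct not described here. Per the associated publication title, this reversibly traps vesicles and blocks release and synaptic transmission.
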