Addgene plasmid #178573: pcDNA3.1-CMV-CIBN-mCherry-VAMP2
Purpose: Mammalian expression plasmid of CIBN-VAMP2 of Opto-vTrap
Depositing lab: Won Do Heo. Depositing organization: Korea Advanced Institute of Science and Technology. Publication: Opto-vTrap, an optogenetic trap for reversible inhibition of vesicular release, synaptic transmission, and behavior. Won J, Pankratov Y, Jang MW, Kim S, Ju YH, Lee S, Lee SE, Kim A, Park S, Lee CJ, Heo WD. Neuron. 2022 Feb 2;110(3):423-435.e4. doi: 10.1016/j.neuron.2021.11.003. Epub 2021 Nov 30. PubMed 34852235.
Backbone
  Vector backbone: pcDNA3.1
  Vector type: Mammalian Expression
Growth in bacteria
  Bacterial resistance: Kanamycin, 50 μg/mL
  Growth temperature: 37°C
  Growth strain: DH5alpha
  Copy number: Unknown
Gene/Insert
  Gene/Insert name: CIBN-mCherry-VAMP2 (alt name: CIBN-mCherry-VAMP2)
  Insert size (bp): 1614
  Promoter: CMV
  Cloning method: Unknown
  Sequencing primers: 5′ n/a
Terms and licenses: Academic/Nonprofit Terms; Industry Terms: Not Available to Industry
How to cite: pcDNA3.1-CMV-CIBN-mCherry-VAMP2 was a gift from Won Do Heo (Addgene plasmid # 178573 ; http://n2t.net/addgene:178573 ; RRID:Addgene_178573)
